>Addgene plasmid #26889 | pmCherry-CIBN-CreC | addgene partial sequence | sequence record 33094 | 26889 with mCherry-F
CGGATGTACCCCGAGGACGGCGCCCTGAAGGGCGAGATCAAGCAGAGGCTGAAGCTGAAGGACGGCGGCC
ACTACGACGCTGAGGTCAAGACCACCTACAAGGCCAAGAAGCCCGTGCAGCTGCCCGGCGCCTACAACGT
CAACATCAAGTTGGACATCACCTCCCACAACGAGGACTACACCATCGTGGAACAGTACGAACGCGCCGAG
GGCCGCCACTCCACCGGCGGCATGGACGAGCTGTACAAGTGTGGCGGCTAGTACTCCGGTATTGCGGTAC
CCTTGTACGCCTGTTTTATACTCCCTTCCCGTAACTTAGACGCACAAAACCAAGTTCAATAGAAGGGGGT
ACAAACCAGTACCACCACGAACAAGCACTTCTGTTTCCCCGGTGATGTCGTATAGACTGCTTGCGTGGTT
GAAAGCGACGGATCCGTTATCCGCTTATGTACTTCGAGAAGCCCAGTACCACCTCGGAATCTTCGATGCG
TTGCGCTCAGCACTCAACCCCAGAGTGTAGCTTAGGCTGATGAGTCTGGACATCCCTCACCGGTGACGGT
GGTCCAGGCTGCGTTGGCGGCCTACCTATGGCTAACGCCATGGGACGCTAGTTGTGAACAAGGTGTGAAG
AGCCTATTGAGCTACATAAGAATCCTCCGGCCCCTGAATGCGGCTAATCCCAACCTCGGAGCAGGTGGTC
ACAAACCAGTGATTGGCCTGTCGTAACGCGCAAGTCCGTGGCGGAACCGACTACTTTGGGTGTCCGTGTT
TCCTTTTATTTTATTGTGGCTGCTTATGGTGACAATCACAGATTGTTATCATAAAGCGAATTGGNTAGGA
TCAAGCTTATCGATACCGTCGACCTCGAGCTCGCCACCATGAATGGAGCTATAG
