>Addgene plasmid #26889 | pmCherry-CIBN-CreC | addgene partial sequence | sequence record 33095 | 26889 with CMV-F
CGTCAGATCCGCTAGCGCTACCGGTCGCCACCATGGTGAGCAAGGGCGAGGAGGATAACATGGCCATCAT
CAAGGAGTTCATGCGCTTCAAGGTGCACATGGAGGGCTCCGTGAACGGCCACGAGTTCGAGATCGAGGGC
GAGGGCGAGGGCCGCCCCTACGAGGGCACCCAGACCGCCAAGCTGAAGGTGACCAAGGGTGGCCCCCTGC
CCTTCGCCTGGGACATCCTGTCCCCTCAGTTCATGTACGGCTCCAAGGCCTACGTGAAGCACCCCGCCGA
CATCCCCGACTACTTGAAGCTGTCCTTCCCCGAGGGCTTCAAGTGGGAGCGCGTGATGAACTTCGAGGAC
GGCGGCGTGGTGACCGTGACCCAGGACTCCTCCCTGCAGGACGGCGAGTTCATCTACAAGGTGAAGCTGC
GCGGCACCAACTTCCCCTCCGACGGCCCCGTAATGCAGAAGAAGACCATGGGCTGGGAGGCCTCCTCCGA
GCGGATGTACCCCGAGGACGGCGCCCTGAAGGGCGAGATCAAGCAGAGGCTGAAGCTGAAGGACGGCGGC
CACTACGACGCTGAGGTCAAGACCACCTACAAGGCCAAGAAGCCCGTGCAGCTGCCCGGCGCCTACAACG
TCAACATCAAGTTGGACATCACCTCCCACAACGAGGACTACACCATCGTGGAACAGTACGAACGCGCCGA
GGGCCGCCACTCCACCGGCGGCATGGACGAGCTGTACAAGTGTGGCGGCTAGTACTCCGGTATTGCGGTA
CCCTTGTACGCCTGTTTTATACTCCCTTCCCGTAACTTAGACGCACAAAACCAAGTTCAATAGAANGGGG
TACAAACCAGTACCACCACGAACAAGCACTTCTGTTTCCCCGGTGATGTCGTATAGACTGCTTGCGTGGT
TGAAAGCGACGGATCCGTTATCCGCTTATGTACTC
