>Addgene plasmid #26889 | pmCherry-CIBN-CreC | addgene partial sequence | sequence record 111276 | SV40pA-R 5'-GAAATTTGTGATGCTATTGC-3'
ACAACAACAATTGCATTCATTTTATGTTTCAGGTTCAGGGGGAGGTGTGGGAGGTTTTTTAAAGCAAGTA
AAACCTCTACAAATGTGGTATGGCTGATTATGATCAGTTATCTAGATCCGGTGGATCCCGGGCTAATCGC
CATCTTCCAGCAGGCGCACCATTGCCCCTGTTTCACTATCCAGGTTACGGATATAGTTCATGACAATATT
TACATTGGTCCAGCCACCAGCTTGCATGATCTCCGGTATTGAAACTCCAGCGCGGGCCATATCTCGCGCG
GCTCCGACACGGGCACTGTGTCCAGACCAGGCCAGGTATCTCTGACCAGAGTCATCCTTAGCGCCGTAAA
TCAATCGATGAGTTGCTTCAAAAATCCCTTCCAGGGCGCGAGTTGATAGCTGGCTGGTGGCAGATGGCGC
GGCAACACCATTTTTTCTGACCCGGCAAAACAGGTAGTTATTCGGATCATCAGCTACACCAGAGACGGAA
ATCCATCGCTCGACCAGTTTAGTTACCCCCAGGCTAAGTGCCTTCTCTACACCTGCGGTGCTAACCAGCG
TTTTCGTTCTGCCAATATGGATTAACATTCTCCCACCGTCAGTACGTGAGATATCTTTAACCCTGATCCT
GGCAATTTCGGCTATACGTAACAGGGTGTTATAAGCAATCCCCAGAAATGCCAGATTACGTATATCCTGG
CAGCGATCGCTATTTTCCATGAGTGAACGAACCTGGTCGAAATCAGTGCGTTCGAACGCTAGAGCCTGTT
TTGCACGTTCACCGGCATCAACGTTTTCTTTTCGGATCCGCCGCATAACCAGTGAAACAGCATTGCTGTC
ACTTGGTCGGCGGCCGCCTCCTCCGGACC
