>Addgene plasmid #26889 | pmCherry-CIBN-CreC | addgene partial sequence | sequence record 111277 | mCherry-F2 5'-tggcatggacgagctgtac-3'
CGCCTGTTTTATACTCCCTTCCCGTAACTTAGACGCACAAAACCAAGTTCAATAGAAGGGGGTACAAACC
AGTACCACCACGAACAAGCACTTCTGTTTCCCCGGTGATGTCGTATAGACTGCTTGCGTGGTTGAAAGCG
ACGGATCCGTTATCCGCTTATGTACTTCGAGAAGCCCAGTACCACCTCGGAATCTTCGATGCGTTGCGCT
CAGCACTCAACCCCAGAGTGTAGCTTAGGCTGATGAGTCTGGACATCCCTCACCGGTGACGGTGGTCCAG
GCTGCGTTGGCGGCCTACCTATGGCTAACGCCATGGGACGCTAGTTGTGAACAAGGTGTGAAGAGCCTAT
TGAGCTACATAAGAATCCTCCGGCCCCTGAATGCGGCTAATCCCAACCTCGGAGCAGGTGGTCACAAACC
AGTGATTGGCCTGTCGTAACGCGCAAGTCCGTGGCGGAACCGACTACTTTGGGTGTCCGTGTTTCCTTTT
ATTTTATTGTGGCTGCTTATGGTGACAATCACAGATTGTTATCATAAAGCGAATTGGATAGGATCAAGCT
TATCGATACCGTCGACCTCGAGCTCGCCACCATGAATGGAGCTATAGGAGGTGACCTTTTGCTCAATTTT
CCTGACATGTCGGTCCTAGAGCGCCAAAGGGCTCACCTCAAGTACCTCAATCCCACCTTTGATTCTCCTC
TCGCCGGCTTCTTTGCCGATTCTTCAATGATTACCGGCGGCGAGATGGACAGCTATCTTTCGACTGCCGG
TTTGAATCTTCCGATGATGTACGGTGAGACGACGGTGGAAGGTGATTCAAGACTCTCAATT
