[The description below was written by a language model from this plasmid's Addgene catalogue record.]
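Description:
pmCherry-CIBN-CreC is a mammalian expression plasmid built on the Clontech pmCherry-C1 backbone (about 4.7 kb without insert). It is maintained in E. coli as a high-copy plasmid under kanamycin selection. No feature table is supplied with the record, so elements such as the replication origin, polyadenylation signal or any mammalian selection marker are not documented here.

The payload is an insert of roughly 1.3 kb, placed between retained SacI and XmaI sites and driven by the CMV promoter. It encodes CIBN, the N-terminal truncation of Arabidopsis thaliana CIB1 (amino acids 1–170), joined to the C-terminal fragment of Cre recombinase (amino acids 106–343). The plasmid also expresses mCherry, which provides a red fluorescent marker for identifying transfected cells. The record says only that mCherry is "also" expressed, and it does not state whether mCherry is translationally fused to CIBN-CreC or produced as a separate protein.

The construct is one half of a light-controlled split-Cre system. On its own, the Cre C-terminal fragment is not expected to be catalytically active. When it is co-expressed with the partner construct CRY2-CreN, blue light triggers binding of the photoreceptor cryptochrome 2 to CIBN. This brings the two Cre halves together and reconstitutes recombinase activity. The pair is therefore used for blue-light-induced activation of DNA recombination in living mammalian cells, typically read out with a loxP-dependent reporter or target. This is one application of the CRY2–CIB1 optogenetic dimerisation approach.
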