Addgene plasmid #26889: pmCherry-CIBN-CreC
Purpose: Expresses C-terminal fragment of Cre fused to CIBN for blue light-induced activation of DNA recombination when used with CRY2-CreN. Also expresses mCherry.
Depositing lab: Chandra Tucker. Depositing organization: Duke University. Publication: Rapid blue-light-mediated induction of protein interactions in living cells. Kennedy MJ, Hughes RM, Peteya LA, Schwartz JW, Ehlers MD, Tucker CL. Nat Methods. 2010 Dec;7(12):973-5. doi: 10.1038/nmeth.1524 PubMed 21037589.
Backbone
  Vector backbone: pMCherryC1
  Backbone manufacturer: Clontech
  Backbone size w/o insert (bp): 4722
  Vector type: Mammalian Expression
Growth in bacteria
  Bacterial resistance: Kanamycin, 50 μg/mL
  Growth temperature: 37°C
  Growth strain: DH5alpha
  Copy number: High Copy
Gene/Insert
  Gene/Insert name: CIBN-CreC (alt name: truncated CIB1, Cre recombinase C terminal fragment)
  Species: A. thaliana (mustard weed)
  Insert size (bp): 1274
  Mutation: aa 1-170 of CIB1, aa 106-343 of Cre
  Promoter: CMV
  Cloning method: Restriction Enzyme; 5′ cloning site Sac I (not destroyed); 3′ cloning site Xma I (not destroyed)
  Sequencing primers: 5′ n/a
Terms and licenses: Academic/Nonprofit Terms; Industry Terms: Not Available to Industry
How to cite: pmCherry-CIBN-CreC was a gift from Chandra Tucker (Addgene plasmid # 26889 ; http://n2t.net/addgene:26889 ; RRID:Addgene_26889)
