LOCUS       Exported 6655 bp ds-DNA circular SYN 12-MAY-2021
DEFINITION  synthetic circular DNA
ACCESSION   .
VERSION     .
KEYWORDS    pmCherry-CIBN-CreC
SOURCE      synthetic DNA construct
  ORGANISM  synthetic DNA construct
REFERENCE   1 (bases 1 to 6655)
  AUTHORS   Kennedy MJ, Hughes RM, Peteya LA, Schwartz JW, Ehlers MD, Tucker CL
  TITLE     Rapid blue-light-mediated induction of protein interactions in
            living cells.
  JOURNAL   Nat Methods. 2010 Oct 31. ():.
  PUBMED    21037589
REFERENCE   2 (bases 1 to 6655)
  AUTHORS   .
  TITLE     Direct Submission
  JOURNAL   Exported May 12, 2021 from SnapGene Server 1.1.58
            http://www.snapgene.com
FEATURES             Location/Qualifiers
     source          1..6655
                     /organism="synthetic DNA construct"
                     /mol_type="other DNA"
     enhancer        61..364
                     /label=CMV enhancer
                     /note="human cytomegalovirus immediate early enhancer"
     promoter        365..568
                     /label=CMV promoter
                     /note="human cytomegalovirus (CMV) immediate early
                     promoter"
     primer_bind     519..539
                     /label=CMV-F
                     /note="Human CMV immediate early promoter, forward primer"
     regulatory      607..616
                     /regulatory_class="other"
                     /note="vertebrate consensus sequence for strong initiation
                     of translation (Kozak, 1987)"
     CDS             613..1320
                     /codon_start=1
                     /product="monomeric derivative of DsRed fluorescent protein
                     (Shaner et al., 2004)"
                     /label=mCherry
                     /note="mammalian codon-optimized"
                     /translation="MVSKGEEDNMAIIKEFMRFKVHMEGSVNGHEFEIEGEGEGRPYEG
                     TQTAKLKVTKGGPLPFAWDILSPQFMYGSKAYVKHPADIPDYLKLSFPEGFKWERVMNF
                     EDGGVVTVTQDSSLQDGEFIYKVKLRGTNFPSDGPVMQKKTMGWEASSERMYPEDGALK
                     GEIKQRLKLKDGGHYDAEVKTTYKAKKPVQLPGAYNVNIKLDITSHNEDYTIVEQYERA
                     EGRHSTGGMDELYK"
     primer_bind     complement(758..776)
                     /label=mCherry-R
                     /note="mCherry, reverse primer"
     primer_bind     1026..1045
                     /label=mCherry-F
                     /note="mCherry, forward primer"
     primer_bind     complement(1922..1938)
                     /label=KS primer
                     /note="common sequencing primer, one of multiple similar
                     variants"
     primer_bind     complement(1923..1939)
                     /label=pBluescriptKS
                     /note="For pBluescript vector"
     CDS             1950..2459
                     /codon_start=1
                     /product="N-terminal portion of the CIB1 transcription
                     factor from Arabidopsis thaliana"
                     /label=CIBN
                     /note="binds to CRY2 (cryptochrome 2) that has absorbed
                     blue light (Kennedy et al., 2010)"
                     /translation="MNGAIGGDLLLNFPDMSVLERQRAHLKYLNPTFDSPLAGFFADSS
                     MITGGEMDSYLSTAGLNLPMMYGETTVEGDSRLSISPETTLGTGNFKKRKFDTETKDCN
                     EKKKKMTMNRDDLVEEGEEEKSKITEQNNGSTKSIKKMKHKAKKEENNFSNDSSKVTKE
                     LEKTDYI"
     polyA_signal    3358..3479
                     /label=SV40 poly(A) signal
                     /note="SV40 polyadenylation signal"
     primer_bind     complement(3395..3414)
                     /label=SV40pA-R
                     /note="SV40 polyA, reverse primer"
     primer_bind     3449..3468
                     /label=EBV-rev
                     /note="SV40 polyA terminator, reverse primer"
     rep_origin      complement(3486..3941)
                     /direction=LEFT
                     /label=f1 ori
                     /note="f1 bacteriophage origin of replication; arrow
                     indicates direction of (+) strand synthesis"
     primer_bind     complement(3623..3644)
                     /label=F1ori-F
                     /note="F1 origin, forward primer"
     primer_bind     3835..3854
                     /label=F1ori-R
                     /note="F1 origin, reverse primer"
     promoter        3968..4072
                     /gene="bla"
                     /label=AmpR promoter
     promoter        4074..4431
                     /label=SV40 promoter
                     /note="SV40 enhancer and early promoter"
     primer_bind     complement(4097..4117)
                     /label=pBABE 3'
                     /note="SV40 enhancer, reverse primer for pBABE vectors"
     rep_origin      4282..4417
                     /label=SV40 ori
                     /note="SV40 origin of replication"
     primer_bind     4344..4363
                     /label=SV40pro-F
                     /note="SV40 promoter/origin, forward primer"
     CDS             4466..5260
                     /codon_start=1
                     /gene="aph(3')-II (or nptII)"
                     /product="aminoglycoside phosphotransferase from Tn5"
                     /label=NeoR/KanR
                     /note="confers resistance to neomycin, kanamycin, and G418
                     (Geneticin(R))"
                     /translation="MIEQDGLHAGSPAAWVERLFGYDWAQQTIGCSDAAVFRLSAQGRP
                     VLFVKTDLSGALNELQDEAARLSWLATTGVPCAAVLDVVTEAGRDWLLLGEVPGQDLLS
                     SHLAPAEKVSIMADAMRRLHTLDPATCPFDHQAKHRIERARTRMEAGLVDQDDLDEEHQ
                     GLAPAELFARLKASMPDGEDLVVTHGDACLPNIMVENGRFSGFIDCGRLGVADRYQDIA
                     LATRDIAEELGGEWADRFLVLYGIAAPDSQRIAFYRLLDEFF"
     primer_bind     complement(4520..4539)
                     /label=Neo-R
                     /note="Neomycin resistance gene, reverse primer"
     primer_bind     5130..5149
                     /label=Neo-F
                     /note="Neomycin resistance gene, forward primer"
     primer_bind     complement(5448..5467)
                     /label=TK-pA-R
                     /note="Thymidine kinase polyA, reverse primer"
     polyA_signal    5492..5539
                     /label=HSV TK poly(A) signal
                     /note="herpes simplex virus thymidine kinase
                     polyadenylation signal (Cole and Stacy, 1985)"
     rep_origin      5868..6456
                     /direction=RIGHT
                     /label=ori
                     /note="high-copy-number ColE1/pMB1/pBR322/pUC origin of
                     replication"
     primer_bind     6357..6376
                     /label=pBR322ori-F
                     /note="pBR322 origin, forward primer"
ORIGIN
        1 tagttattaa tagtaatcaa ttacggggtc attagttcat agcccatata tggagttccg
       61 cgttacataa cttacggtaa atggcccgcc tggctgaccg cccaacgacc cccgcccatt
      121 gacgtcaata atgacgtatg ttcccatagt aacgccaata gggactttcc attgacgtca
      181 atgggtggag tatttacggt aaactgccca cttggcagta catcaagtgt atcatatgcc
      241 aagtacgccc cctattgacg tcaatgacgg taaatggccc gcctggcatt atgcccagta
      301 catgacctta tgggactttc ctacttggca gtacatctac gtattagtca tcgctattac
      361 catggtgatg cggttttggc agtacatcaa tgggcgtgga tagcggtttg actcacgggg
      421 atttccaagt ctccacccca ttgacgtcaa tgggagtttg ttttggcacc aaaatcaacg
      481 ggactttcca aaatgtcgta acaactccgc cccattgacg caaatgggcg gtaggcgtgt
      541 acggtgggag gtctatataa gcagagctgg tttagtgaac cgtcagatcc gctagcgcta
      601 ccggtcgcca ccatggtgag caagggcgag gaggataaca tggccatcat caaggagttc
      661 atgcgcttca aggtgcacat ggagggctcc gtgaacggcc acgagttcga gatcgagggc
      721 gagggcgagg gccgccccta cgagggcacc cagaccgcca agctgaaggt gaccaagggt
      781 ggccccctgc ccttcgcctg ggacatcctg tcccctcagt tcatgtacgg ctccaaggcc
      841 tacgtgaagc accccgccga catccccgac tacttgaagc tgtccttccc cgagggcttc
      901 aagtgggagc gcgtgatgaa cttcgaggac ggcggcgtgg tgaccgtgac ccaggactcc
      961 tccctgcagg acggcgagtt catctacaag gtgaagctgc gcggcaccaa cttcccctcc
     1021 gacggccccg taatgcagaa gaagaccatg ggctgggagg cctcctccga gcggatgtac
     1081 cccgaggacg gcgccctgaa gggcgagatc aagcagaggc tgaagctgaa ggacggcggc
     1141 cactacgacg ctgaggtcaa gaccacctac aaggccaaga agcccgtgca gctgcccggc
     1201 gcctacaacg tcaacatcaa gttggacatc acctcccaca acgaggacta caccatcgtg
     1261 gaacagtacg aacgcgccga gggccgccac tccaccggcg gcatggacga gctgtacaag
     1321 tgtggcggct agtactccgg tattgcggta cccttgtacg cctgttttat actcccttcc
     1381 cgtaacttag acgcacaaaa ccaagttcaa tagaaggggg tacaaaccag taccaccacg
     1441 aacaagcact tctgtttccc cggtgatgtc gtatagactg cttgcgtggt tgaaagcgac
     1501 ggatccgtta tccgcttatg tacttcgaga agcccagtac cacctcggaa tcttcgatgc
     1561 gttgcgctca gcactcaacc ccagagtgta gcttaggctg atgagtctgg acatccctca
     1621 ccggtgacgg tggtccaggc tgcgttggcg gcctacctat ggctaacgcc atgggacgct
     1681 agttgtgaac aaggtgtgaa gagcctattg agctacntaa gaatcctccg gcccctgaat
     1741 gcggctaatc ccaacctcgg agcaggtggt cacaaaccag tgattggcct gtcgtaacgc
     1801 gcaagtccgt ggcggaaccg actactttgg gtgtccgtgt ttccttttat tttattgtgg
     1861 ctgcttatgg tgacaatcac agattgttat cataaagcga attggatagg atcaagctta
     1921 tcgataccgt cgacctcgag ctcgccacca tgaatggagc tataggaggt gaccttttgc
     1981 tcaattttcc tgacatgtcg gtcctagagc gccaaagggc tcacctcaag tacctcaatc
     2041 ccacctttga ttctcctctc gccggcttct ttgccgattc ttcaatgatt accggcggcg
     2101 agatggacag ctatctttcg actgccggtt tgaatcttcc gatgatgtac ggtgagacga
     2161 cggtggaagg tgattcaaga ctctcaattt cgccggaaac gacgcttggg actggaaatt
     2221 tcaagaaacg gaagtttgat acagagacta aggattgtaa tgagaagaag aagaagatga
     2281 cgatgaacag agatgaccta gtagaagaag gagaagaaga gaagtcgaaa ataacagagc
     2341 aaaacaatgg gagcacaaaa agcatcaaga agatgaaaca caaagccaag aaagaagaga
     2401 acaatttctc taatgattca tctaaagtga cgaaggaatt ggagaaaacg gattatattc
     2461 atggtggcgg tggctctgga ggtggtgggt ccggaggagg cggccgccga ccaagtgaca
     2521 gcaatgctgt ttcactggtt atgcggcgga tccgaaaaga aaacgttgat gccggtgaac
     2581 gtgcaaaaca ggctctagcg ttcgaacgca ctgatttcga ccaggttcgt tcactcatgg
     2641 aaaatagcga tcgctgccag gatatacgta atctggcatt tctggggatt gcttataaca
     2701 ccctgttacg tatagccgaa attgccagga tcagggttaa agatatctca cgtactgacg
     2761 gtgggagaat gttaatccat attggcagaa cgaaaacgct ggttagcacc gcaggtgtag
     2821 agaaggcact tagcctgggg gtaactaaac tggtcgagcg atggatttcc gtctctggtg
     2881 tagctgatga tccgaataac tacctgtttt gccgggtcag aaaaaatggt gttgccgcgc
     2941 catctgccac cagccagcta tcaactcgcg ccctggaagg gatttttgaa gcaactcatc
     3001 gattgattta cggcgctaag gatgactctg gtcagagata cctggcctgg tctggacaca
     3061 gtgcccgtgt cggagccgcg cgagatatgg cccgcgctgg agtttcaata ccggagatca
     3121 tgcaagctgg tggctggacc aatgtaaata ttgtcatgaa ctatatccgt aacctggata
     3181 gtgaaacagg ggcaatggtg cgcctgctgg aagatggcga ttagcccggg atccaccgga
     3241 tctagataac tgatcataat cagccatacc acatttgtag aggttttact tgctttaaaa
     3301 aacctcccac acctccccct gaacctgaaa cataaaatga atgcaattgt tgttgttaac
     3361 ttgtttattg cagcttataa tggttacaaa taaagcaata gcatcacaaa tttcacaaat
     3421 aaagcatttt tttcactgca ttctagttgt ggtttgtcca aactcatcaa tgtatcttaa
     3481 cgcgtaaatt gtaagcgtta atattttgtt aaaattcgcg ttaaattttt gttaaatcag
     3541 ctcatttttt aaccaatagg ccgaaatcgg caaaatccct tataaatcaa aagaatagac
     3601 cgagataggg ttgagtgttg ttccagtttg gaacaagagt ccactattaa agaacgtgga
     3661 ctccaacgtc aaaggnnnnn nnnnnnnnnn nnnnnnnnnn nnnnnnnnnn nnnnnnnnnn
     3721 nnnntnnnnn nnnnnnnnnn nnnnnnnnnn nnnnnnnnnn nnnnnnnnnn nnnnnnnnnn
     3781 nnnnnnnnnn nnnnnnnnnn nnnnnnnnnn nnnnnngnnn nnnnnnnnnn nnnnnnnnnn
     3841 nnnnnnnnnn nnnnnnnnnn nnnnnnnnnn nnnnnnnnnn nnnnnnnnnn nnnnnnnnnn
     3901 nnnnnnnnnn nnnnnnnnnn nnnnnnnnnn nnnnnnnnnn ncaggtggca cttttcgggg
     3961 aaatgtgcgc ggaaccccta tttgtttatt tttctaaata cattcaaata tgtatccgct
     4021 catgagacaa taaccctgat aaatgcttca ataatattga aaaaggaaga gtcctgaggc
     4081 ggaaagaacc agctgtggaa tgtgtgtcag ttagggtgtg gaaagtcccc aggctcccca
     4141 gcaggcagaa gtatgcaaag catgcatctc aattagtcag caaccaggtg tggaaagtcc
     4201 ccaggctccc cagcaggcag aagtatgcaa agcatgcatc tcaattagtc agcaaccata
     4261 gtcccgcccc taactccgcc catcccgccc ctaactccgc ccagttccgc ccattctccg
     4321 ccccatggct gactaatttt ttttatttat gcagaggccg aggccgcctc ggcctctgag
     4381 ctattccaga agtagtgagg aggctttttt ggaggcctag gcttttgcaa agatcgatca
     4441 agagacagga tgaggatcgt ttcgcatgat tgaacaagat ggattgcacg caggttctcc
     4501 ggccgcttgg gtggagaggc tattcggcta tgactgggca caacagacaa tcggctgctc
     4561 tgatgccgcc gtgttccggc tgtcagcgca ggggcgcccg gttctttttg tcaagaccga
     4621 cctgtccggt gccctgaatg aactgcaaga cgaggcagcg cggctatcgt ggctggccac
     4681 gacgggcgtt ccttgcgcag ctgtgctcga cgttgtcact gaagcgggaa gggactggct
     4741 gctattgggc gaagtgccgg ggcaggatct cctgtcatct caccttgctc ctgccgagaa
     4801 agtatccatc atggctgatg caatgcggcg gctgcatacg cttgatccgg ctacctgccc
     4861 attcgaccac caagcgaaac atcgcatcga gcgagcacgt actcggatgg aagccggtct
     4921 tgtcgatcag gatgatctgg acgaagagca tcaggggctc gcgccagccg aactgttcgc
     4981 caggctcaag gcgagcatgc ccgacggcga ggatctcgtc gtgacccatg gcgatgcctg
     5041 cttgccgaat atcatggtgg aaaatggccg cttttctgga ttcatcgact gtggccggct
     5101 gggtgtggcg gaccgctatc aggacatagc gttggctacc cgtgatattg ctgaagagct
     5161 tggcggcgaa tgggctgacc gcttcctcgt gctttacggt atcgccgctc ccgattcgca
     5221 gcgcatcgcc ttctatcgcc ttcttgacga gttcttctga gcgggactct ggggttcgaa
     5281 atgaccgacc aagcgacgcc caacctgcca tcacgagatt tcgattccac cgccgccttc
     5341 tatgaaaggt tgggcttcgg aatcgttttc cgggacgccg gctggatgat cctccagcgc
     5401 ggggatctca tgctggagtt cttcgcccac cctaggggga ggctaactga aacacggaag
     5461 gagacaatac cggaaggaac ccgcgctatg acggcaataa aaagacagaa taaaacgcac
     5521 ggtgttgggt cgtttgttca taaacgcggg gttcggtccc agggctggca ctctgtcgat
     5581 accccaccga gaccccattg gggccaatac gcccgcgttt cttccttttc cccaccccac
     5641 cccccaagtt cgggtgaagg cccagggctc gcagccaacg tcggggcggc aggccctgcc
     5701 atagcctcag gttactcata tatactttag attgatttaa aacttcattt ttaatttaaa
     5761 aggatctagg tgaagatcct ttttgataat ctcatgacca aaatccctta acgtgagttt
     5821 tcgttccact gagcgtcaga ccccgtagaa aagatcaaag gatcttcttg agatcctttt
     5881 tttctgcgcg taatctgctg cttgcaaaca aaaaaaccac cgctaccagc ggtggtttgt
     5941 ttgccggatc aagagctacc aactcttttt ccgaaggtaa ctggcttcag cagagcgcag
     6001 ataccaaata ctgtccttct agtgtagccg tagttaggcc accacttcaa gaactctgta
     6061 gcaccgccta catacctcgc tctgctaatc ctgttaccag tggctgctgc cagtggcgat
     6121 aagtcgtgtc ttaccgggtt ggactcaaga cgatagttac cggataaggc gcagcggtcg
     6181 ggctgaacgg ggggttcgtg cacacagccc agcttggagc gaacgaccta caccgaactg
     6241 agatacctac agcgtgagct atgagaaagc gccacgcttc ccgaagggag aaaggcggac
     6301 aggtatccgg taagcggcag ggtcggaaca ggagagcgca cgagggagct tccaggggga
     6361 aacgcctggt atctttatag tcctgtcggg tttcgccacc tctgacttga gcgtcgattt
     6421 ttgtgatgct cgtcaggggg gcggagccta tggaaaaacg ccagcaacgc ggccttttta
     6481 cggttcctgg ccttttgctg gccttttgct cacatgttct ttcctgcgtt atcccctgat
     6541 tctgtggata accgtattac cgccatgcat tagcaccgcc tacatacctc gctctgctaa
     6601 tcctgttacc agtggctgct gccagtggcg ataagtcgtg tcttaccggg ttgga
//
